Addgene plasmid #245976: pBOB-Gpr45-3xFlag
Purpose: Express 3xFlag C-terminal tagged wild-type mouse GPR45 transiently via transfection or stably via lentivirus-mediated infection in mammalian cells.
Depositing lab: Zhao Zhang. Depositing organization: University of Texas Southwestern Medical Center. Publication: GPR45 modulates Galpha(s) at primary cilia of the paraventricular hypothalamus to control food intake. Xun Y, Jiang Y, Xu B, Tang M, Ludwig S, Nakamura K, Mukhopadhyay S, Liu C, Beutler B, Zhang Z. Science. 2025 Jun 5;388(6751):eadp3989. doi: 10.1126/science.adp3989. Epub 2025 Jun 5. PubMed 40472089.
Backbone
  Vector backbone: pBOB
  Vector type: Mammalian Expression, Lentiviral
Growth in bacteria
  Bacterial resistance: Ampicillin, 100 μg/mL
  Growth temperature: 37°C
  Growth strain: NEB Stable
  Copy number: High Copy
Gene/Insert
  Gene/Insert name: Gpr45
  Species: M. musculus (mouse)
  Insert size (bp): 1119
  GenBank ID: NM_053107
  Entrez Gene: Gpr45 (a.k.a. 9230112G11Rik, PSP24-1, PSP24-alpha)
  Tag / fusion protein: 3xFlag (C terminal on insert)
  Cloning method: Restriction Enzyme; 5′ cloning site BamHI (not destroyed); 3′ cloning site XhoI (not destroyed)
  Sequencing primers: 5′ AGCTCGTTTAGTGAACCGTCAGATCG; 3′ TACTCACCCCAACAGCTGGC
Terms and licenses: Academic/Nonprofit Terms; Industry Terms: Not Available to Industry
How to cite: pBOB-Gpr45-3xFlag was a gift from Zhao Zhang (Addgene plasmid # 245976 ; http://n2t.net/addgene:245976 ; RRID:Addgene_245976)
