[The description below was written by a language model from this plasmid's Addgene catalogue record and pLannotate feature annotations shown in this document.]
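Description:
pBOB-Gpr45-3xFlag is a roughly 10 kb HIV-1-based lentiviral transfer plasmid, built on the pBOB backbone, that also works as an ordinary mammalian expression vector. It carries the 1,119 bp coding sequence of wild-type mouse Gpr45, an orphan G protein-coupled receptor, cloned between BamHI and XhoI sites that both remain intact. The coding sequence is fused at its C terminus to a 3xFLAG epitope for detection or immunoprecipitation. In bacteria the plasmid replicates from a high-copy ColE1/pUC-type origin and is selected with ampicillin through the AmpR (β-lactamase) gene. An f1 origin is also present.

The viral genome is transcribed from a CMV enhancer/promoter joined to a truncated 5' LTR, a chimeric arrangement that normally makes genomic RNA production Tat-independent. Downstream lie the Ψ packaging signal with a gag fragment, the Rev response element for nuclear export of unspliced RNA, and the cPPT/CTS, which aids nuclear import of the reverse-transcribed genome. An internal CMV enhancer/promoter drives Gpr45-3xFLAG. This is followed by an annotated chimeric intron, a WPRE that raises transcript stability and expression, the 3' LTR region and a bGH polyadenylation signal. Whether the 3' LTR carries a self-inactivating deletion is not stated in the record.

Outside the LTRs, an SV40/EM7-driven BleoR cassette is annotated. It would not be packaged into virus, so it could provide Zeocin selection only after plasmid transfection. According to the record, the construct is used to express tagged GPR45 in mammalian cells, either transiently by transfection or stably by lentiviral infection. The associated work studied GPR45 function at primary cilia in the control of food intake.
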