Features (pLannotate 1.2.2; 34 found; start..end, strand, type, name):
     28..80      -  misc_feature   bom (fragment): basis of mobility region from pBR322
    235..614     +  enhancer       CMV enhancer: human cytomegalovirus immediate early enhancer
    615..814     +  promoter       CMV promoter: human cytomegalovirus (CMV) immediate early promoter
    832..1012    +  LTR            5' LTR (truncated): truncated 5' long terminal repeat (LTR) from HIV-1
   1059..1184    +  misc_feature   HIV-1 Ψ: packaging signal of human immunodeficiency virus type 1
   1168..1531    +  CDS            HIV-1 gag (fragment): gag protein from human immunodeficiency virus 1; gag
   1677..1910    +  misc_feature   RRE: The Rev response element (RRE) of HIV-1 allows for Rev-dependent mRNA export from the nucleus to the cytoplasm.
   2287..2387    +  CDS            Rev (fragment): human immunodeficiency virus 1 (HIV-1) Rev protein; rev; enhances nuclear export of unspliced and incompletely spliced viral mRNAs
   2391..2507    +  misc_feature   cPPT/CTS: central polypurine tract and central termination sequence of HIV-1
   2530..2833    +  enhancer       CMV enhancer: human cytomegalovirus immediate early enhancer
   2834..3037    +  promoter       CMV promoter: human cytomegalovirus (CMV) immediate early promoter
   3151..4269    +  CDS            Gpr45: GPR45_MOUSE - Experimental evidence at transcript level: Swiss-Prot protein existence level 2. Orphan receptor. May play a role in brain function. From Mus musculus (Mouse).
   4276..4341    +  CDS            3xFLAG: three tandem FLAG® epitope tags, followed by an enterokinase cleavage site
   4433..4662    +  intron         chimeric intron: chimera between introns from adenovirus and immunoglobulin heavy chain genes
   4726..4836    +  CDS            nef (fragment): NEF_HV1Z2 - Experimental evidence at protein level: Swiss-Prot protein existence level 1. Extracellular Nef protein targets CD4(+) T-lymphocytes for apoptosis by interacting with CXCR4 surface receptors. From Human immunodeficiency virus type 1 group M subtype D (isolate Z2/CDC-Z34) (HIV-1).
   4839..5427    +  misc_feature   WPRE: woodchuck hepatitis virus posttranscriptional regulatory element
   5444..5512    +  CDS            nef (fragment): NEF_HV1Z2 - Experimental evidence at protein level: Swiss-Prot protein existence level 1. Extracellular Nef protein targets CD4(+) T-lymphocytes for apoptosis by interacting with CXCR4 surface receptors. From Human immunodeficiency virus type 1 group M subtype D (isolate Z2/CDC-Z34) (HIV-1).
   5514..5826    +  LTR            5' LTR (fragment): 5' long terminal repeat (LTR) from HIV-1
   5834..6014    +  LTR            5' LTR (truncated): truncated 5' long terminal repeat (LTR) from HIV-1
   6046..6270    +  polyA_signal   bGH poly(A) signal: bovine growth hormone polyadenylation signal
   6274..6295    +  promoter       SV40 promoter (fragment): SV40 enhancer and early promoter
   6316..6744    +  rep_origin     f1 ori (sequence partly withheld): f1 bacteriophage origin of replication; arrow indicates direction of (+) strand synthesis
   6758..7087    +  promoter       SV40 promoter: SV40 enhancer and early promoter
   7135..7182    +  promoter       EM7 promoter: synthetic bacterial promoter&nbsp
   7201..7575    +  CDS            BleoR: antibiotic-binding protein; Sh ble from Streptoalloteichus hindustanus; confers resistance to bleomycin, phleomycin, and Zeocin™
   7585..7710    +  CDS            ble (fragment): BLE_KLEPN - Experimental evidence at protein level: Swiss-Prot protein existence level 1. Binding protein with a strong affinity to the bleomycin family of antibiotics. Binds to CL990; an antimitotic-antibiotic compound. From Klebsiella pneumoniae.
   7705..7826    +  polyA_signal   SV40 poly(A) signal: SV40 polyadenylation signal
   7899..7915    -  protein_bind   lac operator: The lac repressor binds to the lac operator to inhibit transcription in E. coli. This inhibition can be relieved by adding lactose or isopropyl-β-D-thiogalactopyranoside (IPTG). lac repressor encoded by lacI
   7923..7953    -  promoter       lac promoter: promoter for the E. coli lac operon
   7968..7989    -  protein_bind   CAP binding site: CAP binding activates transcription in the presence of cAMP. E. coli catabolite activator protein
   8002..8094    -  CDS            lacI (fragment): lac repressor; lacI; The lac repressor binds to the lac operator to inhibit transcription in E. coli. This inhibition can be relieved by adding lactose or isopropyl-β-D-thiogalactopyranoside (IPTG).
   8277..8865    -  rep_origin     ori: high-copy-number ColE1/pMB1/pBR322/pUC origin of replication
   9036..9896    -  CDS            AmpR: β-lactamase; bla; confers resistance to ampicillin, carbenicillin, and related antibiotics
   9897..10001   -  promoter       AmpR promoter: bla
>Addgene plasmid #245976 | pBOB-Gpr45-3xFlag | addgene full sequence | sequence record 488653 | Addgene NGS Result
GACGGATCGGGAGATCTCCCGATCCCCTATGGTGCACTCTCAGTACAATCTGCTCTGATGCCGCATAGTT
AAGCCAGTATCTGCTCCCTGCTTGTGTGTTGGAGGTCGCTGAGTAGTGCGCGAGCAAAATTTAAGCTACA
ACAAGGCAAGGCTTGACCGACAATTGCATGAAGAATCTGCTTAGGGTTAGGCGTTTTGCGCTGCTTCGCG
ATGTACGGGCCAGATATACGCGTTGACATTGATTATTGACTAGTTATTAATAGTAATCAATTACGGGGTC
ATTAGTTCATAGCCCATATATGGAGTTCCGCGTTACATAACTTACGGTAAATGGCCCGCCTGGCTGACCG
CCCAACGACCCCCGCCCATTGACGTCAATAATGACGTATGTTCCCATAGTAACGCCAATAGGGACTTTCC
ATTGACGTCAATGGGTGGAGTATTTACGGTAAACTGCCCACTTGGCAGTACATCAAGTGTATCATATGCC
AAGTACGCCCCCTATTGACGTCAATGACGGTAAATGGCCCGCCTGGCATTATGCCCAGTACATGACCTTA
TGGGACTTTCCTACTTGGCAGTACATCTACGTATTAGTCATCGCTATTACCATGGTGATGCGGTTTTGGC
AGTACATCAATGGGCGTGGATAGCGGTTTGACTCACGGGGATTTCCAAGTCTCCACCCCATTGACGTCAA
TGGGAGTTTGTTTTGGCACCAAAATCAACGGGACTTTCCAAAATGTCGTAACAACTCCGCCCCATTGACG
CAAATGGGCGGTAGGCGTGTACGGTGGGAGGTCTATATAAGCAGCGCGTTTTGCCTGTACTGGGTCTCTC
TGGTTAGACCAGATCTGAGCCTGGGAGCTCTCTGGCTAACTAGGGAACCCACTGCTTAAGCCTCAATAAA
GCTTGCCTTGAGTGCTTCAAGTAGTGTGTGCCCGTCTGTTGTGTGACTCTGGTAACTAGAGATCCCTCAG
ACCCTTTTAGTCAGTGTGGAAAATCTCTAGCAGTGGCGCCCGAACAGGGACTTGAAAGCGAAAGGGAAAC
CAGAGGAGCTCTCTCGACGCAGGACTCGGCTTGCTGAAGCGCGCACGGCAAGAGGCGAGGGGCGGCGACT
GGTGAGTACGCCAAAAATTTTGACTAGCGGAGGCTAGAAGGAGAGAGATGGGTGCGAGAGCGTCAGTATT
AAGCGGGGGAGAATTAGATCGCGATGGGAAAAAATTCGGTTAAGGCCAGGGGGAAAGAAAAAATATAAAT
TAAAACATATAGTATGGGCAAGCAGGGAGCTAGAACGATTCGCAGTTAATCCTGGCCTGTTAGAAACATC
AGAAGGCTGTAGACAAATACTGGGACAGCTACAACCATCCCTTCAGACAGGATCAGAAGAACTTAGATCA
TTATATAATACAGTAGCAACCCTCTATTGTGTGCATCAAAGGATAGAGATAAAAGACACCAAGGAAGCTT
TAGACAAGATAGAGGAAGAGCAAAACAAAAGTAAGACCACCGCACAGCAAGCGGCCGCTGATCTTCAGAC
CTGGAGGAGGAGATATGAGGGACAATTGGAGAAGTGAATTATATAAATATAAAGTAGTAAAAATTGAACC
ATTAGGAGTAGCACCCACCAAGGCAAAGAGAAGAGTGGTGCAGAGAGAAAAAAGAGCAGTGGGAATAGGA
GCTTTGTTCCTTGGGTTCTTGGGAGCAGCAGGAAGCACTATGGGCGCAGCGTCAATGACGCTGACGGTAC
AGGCCAGACAATTATTGTCTGGTATAGTGCAGCAGCAGAACAATTTGCTGAGGGCTATTGAGGCGCAACA
GCATCTGTTGCAACTCACAGTCTGGGGCATCAAGCAGCTCCAGGCAAGAATCCTGGCTGTGGAAAGATAC
CTAAAGGATCAACAGCTCCTGGGGATTTGGGGTTGCTCTGGAAAACTCATTTGCACCACTGCTGTGCCTT
GGAATGCTAGTTGGAGTAATAAATCTCTGGAACAGATTTGGAATCACACGACCTGGATGGAGTGGGACAG
AGAAATTAACAATTACACAAGCTTAATACACTCCTTAATTGAAGAATCGCAAAACCAGCAAGAAAAGAAT
GAACAAGAATTATTGGAATTAGATAAATGGGCAAGTTTGTGGAATTGGTTTAACATAACAAATTGGCTGT
GGTATATAAAATTATTCATAATGATAGTAGGAGGCTTGGTAGGTTTAAGAATAGTTTTTGCTGTACTTTC
TATAGTGAATAGAGTTAGGCAGGGATATTCACCATTATCGTTTCAGACCCACCTCCCAACCCCGAGGGGA
CCCGACAGGCCCGAAGGAATAGAAGAAGAAGGTGGAGAGAGAGACAGAGACAGATCCATTCGATTAGTGA
ACGGATCAACTTTTAAAAGAAAAGGGGGGATTGGGGGGTACAGTGCAGGGGAAAGAATAGTAGACATAAT
AGCAACAGACATACAAACTAAAGAATTACAAAAACAAATTACAAAATTCAAAATTTTATCGATAAGCTTG
GGAGTTCCGCGTTACATAACTTACGGTAAATGGCCCGCCTGGCTGACCGCCCAACGACCCCCGCCCATTG
ACGTCAATAATGACGTATGTTCCCATAGTAACGCCAATAGGGACTTTCCATTGACGTCAATGGGTGGAGT
ATTTACGGTAAACTGCCCACTTGGCAGTACATCAAGTGTATCATATGCCAAGTACGCCCCCTATTGACGT
CAATGACGGTAAATGGCCCGCCTGGCATTATGCCCAGTACATGACCTTATGGGACTTTCCTACTTGGCAG
TACATCTACGTATTAGTCATCGCTATTACCATGGTGATGCGGTTTTGGCAGTACATCAATGGGCGTGGAT
AGCGGTTTGACTCACGGGGATTTCCAAGTCTCCACCCCATTGACGTCAATGGGAGTTTGTTTTGGCACCA
AAATCAACGGGACTTTCCAAAATGTCGTAACAACTCCGCCCCATTGACGCAAATGGGCGGTAGGCGTGTA
CGGTGGGAGGTCTATATAAGCAGAGCTCGTTTAGTGAACCGTCAGATCGCCTGGAGACGCCATCCACGCT
GTTTTGACCTCCATAGAAGACACCGACTGAGCTCCTTAAGGTTAACTCTAGAGAATTCGGATCCGCCACC
ATGGCCTGTAACAGCACACCCATGGGGACTTACGAACATCTGCTGCTGAATGTGAGCAACACTTTGGACC
CTGGGGACACCCCACTGTCTGCACCGCTCAGGATCTCGCTGGCAATAATGATGCTGCTGATGATCGTGGT
AGGATTCCTTGGCAACACGGTGGTCTGCATCATCGTGTACCAGAGGCCAGCCATGCGTTCAGCTATCAAC
CTGCTGCTGGCCACCTTGGCCTTCTCCGACATCATGCTGTCTTTATGCTGCATGCCATTCACGGCCATCA
CCCTCATCACTGTTCGCTGGCATTTCGGGGACCACTTTTGTCGGCTTTCAGCTACTCTCTATTGGTTTTT
TGTCCTAGAGGGCGTGGCCATCCTGCTCATCATTAGCGTGGACCGGTTTCTCATCATCGTGCAGCGTCAG
GACAAGCTGAACCCACGCAGGGCTAAGATGATCATCGCGGCCTCCTGGGTGCTGTCTTTCTGCATCTCTG
CGCCCTCCTTCACTGGCTGGACGTTCATGGAGGTGCCTGCTCGAGCCCCACAGTGCGTGCTAGGCTACAC
TGAGTTCCCAGCTGAACGCGCCTATGTAGTGACACTGGTGGTGGCAGTGTTCTTTGCTCCCTTCGGCGTC
ATGTTGTGCTCCTATCTGTGCATCCTCAATACGGTGCGGAAGAACGCTGTCCGTGTGCACAACCAGTCGG
ACAGCCTGGACCTCAGACAGCTGACCGGAGCTGGCCTGAGACGTCTCAGACGGCAGCAGCAGCAGGCCAG
CCTGGACCTGAGTTTCAAAACCAAGGCCTTCACCACCATCCTCATCCTCTTCGTGGGCTTTTCACTCTGC
TGGCTGCCACACTCAGTCTACAGCCTGCTGTCTGCGTTCAGCCGGCGGTTCTATTACAGCGCCTCCTTCT
ACACCACCAGCACATGCGTCCTGTGGCTCAGTTACCTCAAGTCTGTTTTCAACCCCATCGTCTACTGCTG
GAGGATCAAGAAATTCCGCGAGGCCTGCATAGAGTTGCTTCCCCACACTTTCCAAATCCTCCCTAAAGTG
CCTGAGCGGATCCAGAGGAAAATCCAGCCAAGCACCATCTATGTGTGCAACGAAAACCAATCCGCTGTCC
TCGAGGACTACAAAGACCATGACGGTGATTATAAAGATCATGACATCGACTACAAGGATGACGATGACAA
GTAGTGATCGAGCCATGGAAGCTTGATATCTAACTGACTGAACCGGTGGTACCGAGGAATTAATTCGCTG
TCTGCGAGGGCCAGCTGTTGGGGTGAGTACTCCCTCTCAAAAGCGGGCATGACTTCTGCGCTAAGATTGT
CAGTTTCCAAAAACGAGGAGGATTTGATATTCACCTGGCCCGCGGTGATGCCTTTGAGGGTGGCCGCGTC
CATCTGGTCAGAAAAGACAATCTTTTTGTTGTCAAGCTTGAGGTGTGGCAGGCTTGAGATCTGGCCATAC
ACTTGAGTGACAATGACATCCACTTTGCCTTTCTCTCCACAGGTGTCCACTCCCAGGTCCAACTGCAGGT
CGAGCATGCATCTAGGGCGGCCAATTCCGCCGATCCTGGAAAAACATGGAGCAATCACAAGTAGCAATAC
AGCAGCTACCAATGCTGATTGTGCCTGGCTAGAAGCACAAGAGGAGGAGGAGGTGGGTTTTCCAGTCACA
CCTCAGACAATCAACCTCTGGATTACAAAATTTGTGAAAGATTGACTGGTATTCTTAACTATGTTGCTCC
TTTTACGCTATGTGGATACGCTGCTTTAATGCCTTTGTATCATGCTATTGCTTCCCGTATGGCTTTCATT
TTCTCCTCCTTGTATAAATCCTGGTTGCTGTCTCTTTATGAGGAGTTGTGGCCCGTTGTCAGGCAACGTG
GCGTGGTGTGCACTGTGTTTGCTGACGCAACCCCCACTGGTTGGGGCATTGCCACCACCTGTCAGCTCCT
TTCCGGGACTTTCGCTTTCCCCCTCCCTATTGCCACGGCGGAACTCATCGCCGCCTGCCTTGCCCGCTGC
TGGACAGGGGCTCGGCTGTTGGGCACTGACAATTCCGTGGTGTTGTCGGGGAAGCTGACGTCCTTTCCAT
GGCTGCTCGCCTGTGTTGCCACCTGGATTCTGCGCGGGACGTCCTTCTGCTACGTCCCTTCGGCCCTCAA
TCCAGCGGACCTTCCTTCCCGCGGCCTGCTGCCGGCTCTGCGGCCTCTTCCGCGTCTTCGCCTTCGCCCT
CAGACGAGTCGGATCTCCCTTTGGGCCGCCTCCCCGCCTGGAATTCGAGCTCGGTACCTTTAAGACCAAT
GACTTACAAGGCAGCTGTAGATCTTAGCCACTTTTTAAAAGAAAAGGGGGGACTGGAAGGGCTAATTCAC
TCCCAACGAAGACAAGATATCCTTGATCTGTGGATCTACCACACACAAGGCTACTTCCCTGATTGGCAGA
ACTACACACCAGGGCCAGGGATCAGATATCCACTGACCTTTGGATGGTGCTACAAGCTAGTACCAGTTGA
GCAAGAGAAGGTAGAAGAAGCCAATGAAGGAGAGAACACCCGCTTGTTACACCCTGTGAGCCTGCATGGG
ATGGATGACCCGGAGAGAGAAGTATTAGAGTGGAGGTTTGACAGCCGCCTAGCATTTCATCACATGGCCC
GAGAGCTGCATCCGGACTGTACTGGGTCTCTCTGGTTAGACCAGATCTGAGCCTGGGAGCTCTCTGGCTA
ACTAGGGAACCCACTGCTTAAGCCTCAATAAAGCTTGCCTTGAGTGCTTCAAGTAGTGTGTGCCCGTCTG
TTGTGTGACTCTGGTAACTAGAGATCCCTCAGACCCTTTTAGTCAGTGTGGAAAATCTCTAGCAGGGCCG
CTTTAAACCCGCTGATCAGCCTCGACTGTGCCTTCTAGTTGCCAGCCATCTGTTGTTTGCCCCTCCCCCG
TGCCTTCCTTGACCCTGGAAGGTGCCACTCCCACTGTCCTTTCCTAATAAAATGAGGAAATTGCATCGCA
TTGTCTGAGTAGGTGTCATTCTATTCTGGGGGGTGGGGTGGGGCAGGACAGCAAGGGGGAGGATTGGGAA
GACAATAGCAGGCATGCTGGGGATGCGGTGGGCTCTATGGCTTCTGAGGCGGAAAGAACCAGCTGGGGCT
CTAGGGGGTATCCCC
[124 nt withheld, positions 6316-6439]
C
[91 nt withheld, positions 6441-6531]
A
[49 nt withheld, positions 6533-6581]
CCTTTGACGTTGGAGTCCACGTTCTTT
[37 nt withheld, positions 6609-6645]
ACCCTATCTCGGTCTATTCTTTTGATTTATAAGGGATTTTGCCGATTTCGGCCTATTGGTTAAAAAATGA
GCTGATTTAACAAAAATTTAACGCGAATTAATTCTGTGGAATGTGTGTCAGTTAGGGTGTGGAAAGTCCC
CAGGCTCCCCAGCAGGCAGAAGTATGCAAAGCATGCATCTCAATTAGTCAGCAACCAGGTGTGGAAAGTC
CCCAGGCTCCCCAGCAGGCAGAAGTATGCAAAGCATGCATCTCAATTAGTCAGCAACCATAGTCCCGCCC
CTAACTCCGCCCATCCCGCCCCTAACTCCGCCCAGTTCCGCCCATTCTCCGCCCCATGGCTGACTAATTT
TTTTTATTTATGCAGAGGCCGAGGCCGCCTCTGCCTCTGAGCTATTCCAGAAGTAGTGAGGAGGCTTTTT
TGGAGGCCTAGGCTTTTGCAAAAAGCTCCCGGGAGCTTGTATATCCATTTTCGGATCTGATCAGCACGTG
TTGACAATTAATCATCGGCATAGTATATCGGCATAGTATAATACGACAAGGTGAGGAACTAAACCATGGC
CAAGTTGACCAGTGCCGTTCCGGTGCTCACCGCGCGCGACGTCGCCGGAGCGGTCGAGTTCTGGACCGAC
CGGCTCGGGTTCTCCCGGGACTTCGTGGAGGACGACTTCGCCGGTGTGGTCCGGGACGACGTGACCCTGT
TCATCAGCGCGGTCCAGGACCAGGTGGTGCCGGACAACACCCTGGCCTGGGTGTGGGTGCGCGGCCTGGA
CGAGCTGTACGCCGAGTGGTCGGAGGTCGTGTCCACGAACTTCCGGGACGCCTCCGGGCCGGCCATGACC
GAGATCGGCGAGCAGCCGTGGGGGCGGGAGTTCGCCCTGCGCGACCCGGCCGGCAACTGCGTGCACTTCG
TGGCCGAGGAGCAGGACTGACACGTGCTACGAGATTTCGATTCCACCGCCGCCTTCTATGAAAGGTTGGG
CTTCGGAATCGTTTTCCGGGACGCCGGCTGGATGATCCTCCAGCGCGGGGATCTCATGCTGGAGTTCTTC
GCCCACCCCAACTTGTTTATTGCAGCTTATAATGGTTACAAATAAAGCAATAGCATCACAAATTTCACAA
ATAAAGCATTTTTTTCACTGCATTCTAGTTGTGGTTTGTCCAAACTCATCAATGTATCTTATCATGTCTG
TATACCGTCGACCTCTAGCTAGAGCTTGGCGTAATCATGGTCATAGCTGTTTCCTGTGTGAAATTGTTAT
CCGCTCACAATTCCACACAACATACGAGCCGGAAGCATAAAGTGTAAAGCCTGGGGTGCCTAATGAGTGA
GCTAACTCACATTAATTGCGTTGCGCTCACTGCCCGCTTTCCAGTCGGGAAACCTGTCGTGCCAGCTGCA
TTAATGAATCGGCCAACGCGCGGGGAGAGGCGGTTTGCGTATTGGGCGCTCTTCCGCTTCCTCGCTCACT
GACTCGCTGCGCTCGGTCGTTCGGCTGCGGCGAGCGGTATCAGCTCACTCAAAGGCGGTAATACGGTTAT
CCACAGAATCAGGGGATAACGCAGGAAAGAACATGTGAGCAAAAGGCCAGCAAAAGGCCAGGAACCGTAA
AAAGGCCGCGTTGCTGGCGTTTTTCCATAGGCTCCGCCCCCCTGACGAGCATCACAAAAATCGACGCTCA
AGTCAGAGGTGGCGAAACCCGACAGGACTATAAAGATACCAGGCGTTTCCCCCTGGAAGCTCCCTCGTGC
GCTCTCCTGTTCCGACCCTGCCGCTTACCGGATACCTGTCCGCCTTTCTCCCTTCGGGAAGCGTGGCGCT
TTCTCATAGCTCACGCTGTAGGTATCTCAGTTCGGTGTAGGTCGTTCGCTCCAAGCTGGGCTGTGTGCAC
GAACCCCCCGTTCAGCCCGACCGCTGCGCCTTATCCGGTAACTATCGTCTTGAGTCCAACCCGGTAAGAC
ACGACTTATCGCCACTGGCAGCAGCCACTGGTAACAGGATTAGCAGAGCGAGGTATGTAGGCGGTGCTAC
AGAGTTCTTGAAGTGGTGGCCTAACTACGGCTACACTAGAAGAACAGTATTTGGTATCTGCGCTCTGCTG
AAGCCAGTTACCTTCGGAAAAAGAGTTGGTAGCTCTTGATCCGGCAAACAAACCACCGCTGGTAGCGGTG
GTTTTTTTGTTTGCAAGCAGCAGATTACGCGCAGAAAAAAAGGATCTCAAGAAGATCCTTTGATCTTTTC
TACGGGGTCTGACGCTCAGTGGAACGAAAACTCACGTTAAGGGATTTTGGTCATGAGATTATCAAAAAGG
ATCTTCACCTAGATCCTTTTAAATTAAAAATGAAGTTTTAAATCAATCTAAAGTATATATGAGTAAACTT
GGTCTGACAGTTACCAATGCTTAATCAGTGAGGCACCTATCTCAGCGATCTGTCTATTTCGTTCATCCAT
AGTTGCCTGACTCCCCGTCGTGTAGATAACTACGATACGGGAGGGCTTACCATCTGGCCCCAGTGCTGCA
ATGATACCGCGAGACCCACGCTCACCGGCTCCAGATTTATCAGCAATAAACCAGCCAGCCGGAAGGGCCG
AGCGCAGAAGTGGTCCTGCAACTTTATCCGCCTCCATCCAGTCTATTAATTGTTGCCGGGAAGCTAGAGT
AAGTAGTTCGCCAGTTAATAGTTTGCGCAACGTTGTTGCCATTGCTACAGGCATCGTGGTGTCACGCTCG
TCGTTTGGTATGGCTTCATTCAGCTCCGGTTCCCAACGATCAAGGCGAGTTACATGATCCCCCATGTTGT
GCAAAAAAGCGGTTAGCTCCTTCGGTCCTCCGATCGTTGTCAGAAGTAAGTTGGCCGCAGTGTTATCACT
CATGGTTATGGCAGCACTGCATAATTCTCTTACTGTCATGCCATCCGTAAGATGCTTTTCTGTGACTGGT
GAGTACTCAACCAAGTCATTCTGAGAATAGTGTATGCGGCGACCGAGTTGCTCTTGCCCGGCGTCAATAC
GGGATAATACCGCGCCACATAGCAGAACTTTAAAAGTGCTCATCATTGGAAAACGTTCTTCGGGGCGAAA
ACTCTCAAGGATCTTACCGCTGTTGAGATCCAGTTCGATGTAACCCACTCGTGCACCCAACTGATCTTCA
GCATCTTTTACTTTCACCAGCGTTTCTGGGTGAGCAAAAACAGGAAGGCAAAATGCCGCAAAAAAGGGAA
TAAGGGCGACACGGAAATGTTGAATACTCATACTCTTCCTTTTTCAATATTATTGAAGCATTTATCAGGG
TTATTGTCTCATGAGCGGATACATATTTGAATGTATTTAGAAAAATAAACAAATAGGGGTTCCGCGCACA
TTTCCCCGAAAAGTGCCACCTGACGTC
